Addgene plasmid #49111: pEMS1980
Purpose: Promoterless AAV plasmid with MCS to insert promoter for expression of iCre.
Depositing lab: Elizabeth Simpson. Depositing organization: University of British Columbia. Publication: New MiniPromoter Ple345 (NEFL) Drives Strong and Specific Expression in Retinal Ganglion Cells of Mouse and Primate Retina. Simpson E, Korecki AJ, Fornes O, McGill TJ, Cueva-Vargas JL, Agostinone J, Farkas RA, Hickmott JW, Lam SL, Mathelier A, Renner LM, Stoddard J, Zhou M, Di Polo A, Neuringer M, Wasserman WW. Hum Gene Ther. 2018 Jul 31. doi: 10.1089/hum.2018.118. PubMed 30062914.
Backbone
  Vector backbone: AAV2
  Vector type: Mammalian Expression, AAV
Growth in bacteria
  Bacterial resistance: Ampicillin, 100 μg/mL
  Growth temperature: 37°C
  Growth strain: SURE
  Copy number: Low Copy
Gene/Insert
  Gene/Insert name: ssAAV-MCS-iCre (alt name: iCre)
  Species: Synthetic
  Promoter: Promoterless
  Cloning method: Restriction Enzyme; 5′ cloning site Unknown (unknown if destroyed); 3′ cloning site Unknown (unknown if destroyed)
Terms and licenses: Academic/Nonprofit Terms; Industry Terms
Depositor comments: Please see the annotated GenBank file and the additional image file for the specific location of the minipromoter in this plasmid.
How to cite: pEMS1980 was a gift from Elizabeth Simpson (Addgene plasmid # 49111 ; http://n2t.net/addgene:49111 ; RRID:Addgene_49111)
