[The description below was written by a language model from this plasmid's Addgene catalogue record and the feature table of its GenBank file.]
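Description:
pEMS1980 is a 4,692 bp single-stranded AAV (ssAAV) transfer plasmid built on an AAV2 backbone, designed as a promoterless recipient vector: a multiple cloning site lets the user insert a promoter of choice to drive expression of iCre, a codon-improved synthetic version of Cre recombinase. The packaged genome lies between two AAV2 inverted terminal repeats, which provide the cis signals for replication and encapsidation when the plasmid is supplied to producer cells together with rep/cap and helper functions. Between the ITRs the feature table annotates a chimeric intron (human beta-globin/immunoglobulin heavy chain), which typically enhances mRNA processing and expression, followed downstream by an SV40 polyadenylation signal. The iCre coding sequence and the MCS are not themselves annotated in the table. From the catalogue description, iCre presumably occupies the unannotated interval between the intron and the poly(A) signal, with the MCS upstream of the intron, but the record does not give their exact positions.

Outside the ITRs the backbone is pUC-like, carrying a ColE1/pMB1-type origin, an f1 phage origin, beta-lactamase under its own promoter for ampicillin selection, and remnants of the lac promoter/operator region with M13 primer sites. The catalogue lists the plasmid as low copy although the origin is annotated as a high-copy type, and it specifies a recombination-deficient strain, consistent with the usual need to preserve ITR integrity. The associated work concerns MiniPromoters for cell-type-specific expression in the retina, so this construct serves as the empty scaffold, and potentially a no-promoter control, for testing candidate promoters. With a promoter inserted, Cre activity in transduced cells can be read out through loxP-dependent reporters. The depositor comment about a minipromoter location appears generic, since this plasmid carries none.
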