LOCUS       Exported 4692 bp ds-DNA circular SYN 12-MAY-2021
DEFINITION  Promoterless AAV plasmid with MCS to insert promoter for expression
            of iCre..
ACCESSION   .
VERSION     .
KEYWORDS    pEMS1980
SOURCE      synthetic DNA construct
  ORGANISM  synthetic DNA construct
REFERENCE   1 (bases 1 to 4692)
  AUTHORS   Simpson E, Korecki AJ, Fornes O, McGill TJ, Cueva-Vargas JL,
            Agostinone J, Farkas RA, Hickmott JW, Lam SL, Mathelier A, Renner
            LM, Stoddard J, Zhou M, Di Polo A, Neuringer M, Wasserman WW
  TITLE     New MiniPromoter Ple345 (NEFL) Drives Strong and Specific Expression
            in Retinal Ganglion Cells of Mouse and Primate Retina.
  JOURNAL   Hum Gene Ther. 2018 Jul 31. doi: 10.1089/hum.2018.118.
  PUBMED    30062914
REFERENCE   2 (bases 1 to 4692)
  AUTHORS   .
  TITLE     Direct Submission
  JOURNAL   Exported May 12, 2021 from SnapGene Server 1.1.58
            http://www.snapgene.com
FEATURES             Location/Qualifiers
     source          1..4692
                     /organism="synthetic DNA construct"
                     /mol_type="other DNA"
     repeat_region   1..130
                     /label=AAV2 ITR
     intron          249..381
                     /label=chimeric intron
                     /note="chimera between introns from human beta-globin and
                     immunoglobulin heavy chain genes"
     primer_bind     364..383
                     /label=pMT2-F
                     /note="Synthetic intron, forward primer"
     polyA_signal    1462..1583
                     /label=SV40 poly(A) signal
                     /note="SV40 polyadenylation signal"
     primer_bind     complement(1473..1492)
                     /label=EBV-rev
                     /note="SV40 polyA terminator, reverse primer"
     primer_bind     1527..1546
                     /label=SV40pA-R
                     /note="SV40 polyA, reverse primer"
     repeat_region   1753..1882
                     /label=AAV2 ITR
     primer_bind     complement(1901..1918)
                     /label=M13 Forward
                     /note="In lacZ gene. Also called M13-F20 or M13 (-21)
                     Forward"
     primer_bind     complement(1901..1917)
                     /label=M13 fwd
                     /note="common sequencing primer, one of multiple similar
                     variants"
     primer_bind     complement(1910..1932)
                     /label=M13/pUC Forward
                     /note="In lacZ gene"
     rep_origin      2059..2514
                     /direction=RIGHT
                     /label=f1 ori
                     /note="f1 bacteriophage origin of replication; arrow
                     indicates direction of (+) strand synthesis"
     primer_bind     complement(2146..2165)
                     /label=F1ori-R
                     /note="F1 origin, reverse primer"
     primer_bind     2356..2377
                     /label=F1ori-F
                     /note="F1 origin, forward primer"
     promoter        2540..2644
                     /gene="bla"
                     /label=AmpR promoter
     CDS             2645..3505
                     /codon_start=1
                     /gene="bla"
                     /product="beta-lactamase"
                     /label=AmpR
                     /note="confers resistance to ampicillin, carbenicillin, and
                     related antibiotics"
                     /translation="MSIQHFRVALIPFFAAFCLPVFAHPETLVKVKDAEDQLGARVGYI
                     ELDLNSGKILESFRPEERFPMMSTFKVLLCGAVLSRIDAGQEQLGRRIHYSQNDLVEYS
                     PVTEKHLTDGMTVRELCSAAITMSDNTAANLLLTTIGGPKELTAFLHNMGDHVTRLDRW
                     EPELNEAIPNDERDTTMPVAMATTLRKLLTGELLTLASRQQLIDWMEADKVAGPLLRSA
                     LPAGWFIADKSGAGERGSRGIIAALGPDGKPSRIVVIYTTGSQATMDERNRQIAEIGAS
                     LIKHW"
     primer_bind     complement(2863..2882)
                     /label=Amp-R
                     /note="Ampicillin resistance gene, reverse primer"
     rep_origin      3676..4264
                     /direction=RIGHT
                     /label=ori
                     /note="high-copy-number ColE1/pMB1/pBR322/pUC origin of
                     replication"
     primer_bind     4165..4184
                     /label=pBR322ori-F
                     /note="pBR322 origin, forward primer"
     primer_bind     4418..4435
                     /label=L4440
                     /note="L4440 vector, forward primer"
     protein_bind    4552..4573
                     /label=CAP binding site
                     /bound_moiety="E. coli catabolite activator protein"
                     /note="CAP binding activates transcription in the presence
                     of cAMP."
     promoter        4588..4618
                     /label=lac promoter
                     /note="promoter for the E. coli lac operon"
     protein_bind    4626..4642
                     /label=lac operator
                     /bound_moiety="lac repressor encoded by lacI"
                     /note="The lac repressor binds to the lac operator to
                     inhibit transcription in E. coli. This inhibition can be
                     relieved by adding lactose or
                     isopropyl-beta-D-thiogalactopyranoside (IPTG)."
     primer_bind     4631..4653
                     /label=M13/pUC Reverse
                     /note="In lacZ gene"
     primer_bind     4650..4666
                     /label=M13 rev
                     /note="common sequencing primer, one of multiple similar
                     variants"
     primer_bind     4650..4666
                     /label=M13 Reverse
                     /note="In lacZ gene. Also called M13-rev"
ORIGIN
        1 ctgcgcgctc gctcgctcac tgaggccgcc cgggcaaagc ccgggcgtcg ggcgaccttt
       61 ggtcgcccgg cctcagtgag cgagcgagcg cgcagagagg gagtggccaa ctccatcact
      121 aggggttcct tgtagttaat gattaacccg ccatgctact tatctacgta gccatgctct
      181 aggaagatcg gaattcccta ggccggccac gcgtggcgcg ccgaagttgg tcgtgaggca
      241 ctgggcaggt aagtatcaag gttacaagac aggtttaagg agaccaatag aaactgggct
      301 tgtcgagaca gagaagactc ttgcgtttct gataggcacc tattggtctt actgacatcc
      361 actttgcctt tctctccaca ggtgtccact cccaggcggc cgccaccatg tccaacctgc
      421 tgactgtgca ccaaaacctg cctgccctcc ctgtggatgc cacctctgat gaagtcagga
      481 agaacctgat ggacatgttc agggacaggc aggccttctc tgaacacacc tggaagatgc
      541 tcctgtctgt gtgcagatcc tgggctgcct ggtgcaagct gaacaacagg aaatggttcc
      601 ctgctgaacc tgaggatgtg agggactacc tcctgtacct gcaagccaga ggcctggctg
      661 tgaagaccat ccaacagcac ctgggccagc tcaacatgct gcacaggaga tctggcctgc
      721 ctcgcccttc tgactccaat gctgtgtccc tggtgatgag gagaatcaga aaggagaatg
      781 tggatgctgg ggagagagcc aagcaggccc tggcctttga acgcactgac tttgaccaag
      841 tcagatccct gatggagaac tctgacagat gccaggacat caggaacctg gccttcctgg
      901 gcattgccta caacaccctg ctgcgcattg ccgaaattgc cagaatcaga gtgaaggaca
      961 tctcccgcac cgatggtggg agaatgctga tccacattgg caggaccaag accctggtgt
     1021 ccacagctgg tgtggagaag gccctgtccc tgggggttac caagctggtg gagagatgga
     1081 tctctgtgtc tggtgtggct gatgacccca acaactacct gttctgccgg gtcagaaaga
     1141 atggtgtggc tgccccttct gccacctccc aactgtccac ccgggccctg gaagggatct
     1201 ttgaggccac ccaccgcctg atctatggtg ccaaggatga ctctgggcag agatacctgg
     1261 cctggtctgg ccactctgcc agagtgggtg ctgccaggga catggccagg gctggtgtgt
     1321 ccatccctga aatcatgcag gctggtggct ggaccaatgt gaacatagtg atgaactaca
     1381 tcagaaacct ggactctgag actggggcca tggtgaggct gctcgaggat ggggactgag
     1441 cggccgcgat cgcagacatg ataagataca ttgatgagtt tggacaaacc acaactagaa
     1501 tgcagtgaaa aaaatgcttt atttgtgaaa tttgtgatgc tattgcttta tttgtaacca
     1561 ttataagctg caataaacaa gttaacaaca acaattgcat tcattttatg tttcaggttc
     1621 agggggagat gtgggaggtt ttttaaagca agtaaaacct ctacaaatgt ggtaggtcga
     1681 aattcccgat aaggatcttc ctagagcatg gctacgtaga taagtagcat ggcgggttaa
     1741 tcattaacta caaggaaccc ctagtgatgg agttggccac tccctctctg cgcgctcgct
     1801 cgctcactga ggccgggcga ccaaaggtcg cccgacgccc gggctttgcc cgggcggcct
     1861 cagtgagcga gcgagcgcgc agccttaatt aacctaattc actggccgtc gttttacaac
     1921 gtcgtgactg ggaaaaccct ggcgttaccc aacttaatcg ccttgcagca catccccctt
     1981 tcgccagctg gcgtaatagc gaagaggccc gcaccgatcg cccttcccaa cagttgcgca
     2041 gcctgaatgg cgaatgggnn nnnnnnnnnn nnnnnnnnnn nnnnnnnnnn nnnnnnnnnn
     2101 nnnnnnnnnn nnnnnnnnnn nnnnnnnnnn nnnnnnnnnn nnnnnnnnnn nnnnnnnnnn
     2161 nnnnnnnnnn nnnnnnnnnn nncnnnnnnn nnnnnnnnnn nnnnnnnnnn nnnnnnnnnn
     2221 nnnnnnnnnn nnnnnnnnnn nnnnnnnnnn nnnnnnnnnn nnnnnnnnnn nnnnannnnn
     2281 nnnnnnnnnn nnnnnnnnnn nnnnnnnnnn nnnnnnnnnn nnnncctttg acgttggagt
     2341 ccacgttctt taatagtgga ctcttgttcc aaactggaac aacactcaac cctatctcgg
     2401 tctattcttt tgatttataa gggattttgc cgatttcggc ctattggtta aaaaatgagc
     2461 tgatttaaca aaaatttaac gcgaatttta acaaaatatt aacgcttaca atttaggtgg
     2521 cacttttcgg ggaaatgtgc gcggaacccc tatttgttta tttttctaaa tacattcaaa
     2581 tatgtatccg ctcatgagac aataaccctg ataaatgctt caataatatt gaaaaaggaa
     2641 gagtatgagt attcaacatt tccgtgtcgc ccttattccc ttttttgcgg cattttgcct
     2701 tcctgttttt gctcacccag aaacgctggt gaaagtaaaa gatgctgaag atcagttggg
     2761 tgcacgagtg ggttacatcg aactggatct caacagcggt aagatccttg agagttttcg
     2821 ccccgaagaa cgttttccaa tgatgagcac ttttaaagtt ctgctatgtg gcgcggtatt
     2881 atcccgtatt gacgccgggc aagagcaact cggtcgccgc atacactatt ctcagaatga
     2941 cttggttgag tactcaccag tcacagaaaa gcatcttacg gatggcatga cagtaagaga
     3001 attatgcagt gctgccataa ccatgagtga taacactgcg gccaacttac ttctgacaac
     3061 gatcggagga ccgaaggagc taaccgcttt tttgcacaac atgggggatc atgtaactcg
     3121 ccttgatcgt tgggaaccgg agctgaatga agccatacca aacgacgagc gtgacaccac
     3181 gatgcctgta gcaatggcaa caacgttgcg caaactatta actggcgaac tacttactct
     3241 agcttcccgg caacaattaa tagactggat ggaggcggat aaagttgcag gaccacttct
     3301 gcgctcggcc cttccggctg gctggtttat tgctgataaa tctggagccg gtgagcgtgg
     3361 gtctcgcggt atcattgcag cactggggcc agatggtaag ccctcccgta tcgtagttat
     3421 ctacacgacg gggagtcagg caactatgga tgaacgaaat agacagatcg ctgagatagg
     3481 tgcctcactg attaagcatt ggtaactgtc agaccaagtt tactcatata tactttagat
     3541 tgatttaaaa cttcattttt aatttaaaag gatctaggtg aagatccttt ttgataatct
     3601 catgaccaaa atcccttaac gtgagttttc gttccactga gcgtcagacc ccgtagaaaa
     3661 gatcaaagga tcttcttgag atcctttttt tctgcgcgta atctgctgct tgcaaacaaa
     3721 aaaaccaccg ctaccagcgg tggtttgttt gccggatcaa gagctaccaa ctctttttcc
     3781 gaaggtaact ggcttcagca gagcgcagat accaaatact gttcttctag tgtagccgta
     3841 gttaggccac cacttcaaga actctgtagc accgcctaca tacctcgctc tgctaatcct
     3901 gttaccagtg gctgctgcca gtggcgataa gtcgtgtctt accgggttgg actcaagacg
     3961 atagttaccg gataaggcgc agcggtcggg ctgaacgggg ggttcgtgca cacagcccag
     4021 cttggagcga acgacctaca ccgaactgag atacctacag cgtgagctat gagaaagcgc
     4081 cacgcttccc gaagggagaa aggcggacag gtatccggta agcggcaggg tcggaacagg
     4141 agagcgcacg agggagcttc cagggggaaa cgcctggtat ctttatagtc ctgtcgggtt
     4201 tcgccacctc tgacttgagc gtcgattttt gtgatgctcg tcaggggggc ggagcctatg
     4261 gaaaaacgcc agcaacgcgg cctttttacg gttcctggcc ttttgctggc cttttgctca
     4321 catgttcttt cctgcgttat cccctgattc tgtggataac cgtattaccg cctttgagtg
     4381 agctgatacc gctcgccgca gccgaacgac cgagcgcagc gagtcagtga gcgaggaagc
     4441 ggaagagcgc ccaatacgca aaccgcctct ccccgcgcgt tggccgattc attaatgcag
     4501 ctggcacgac aggtttcccg actggaaagc gggcagtgag cgcaacgcaa ttaatgtgag
     4561 ttagctcact cattaggcac cccaggcttt acactttatg cttccggctc gtatgttgtg
     4621 tggaattgtg agcggataac aatttcacac aggaaacagc tatgaccatg attacgccag
     4681 atttaattaa gg
//
