>Addgene plasmid #49111 | pEMS1980 | addgene partial sequence | sequence record 80423 | EBV-rev 5'-GTGGTTTGTCCAAACTCATC-3'
CTGCGATCGCGGCCGCTCAGTCCCCATCCTCGAGCAGCCTCACCATGGCCCCAGTCTCAGAGTCCAGGTT
TCTGATGTAGTTCATCACTATGTTCACATTGGTCCAGCCACCAGCCTGCATGATTTCAGGGATGGACACA
CCAGCCCTGGCCATGTCCCTGGCAGCACCCACTCTGGCAGAGTGGCCAGACCAGGCCAGGTATCTCTGCC
CAGAGTCATCCTTGGCACCATAGATCAGGCGGTGGGTGGCCTCAAAGATCCCTTCCAGGGCCCGGGTGGA
CAGTTGGGAGGTGGCAGAAGGGGCAGCCACACCATTCTTTCTGACCCGGCAGAACAGGTAGTTGTTGGGG
TCATCAGCCACACCAGACACAGAGATCCATCTCTCCACCAGCTTGGTAACCCCCAGGGACAGGGCCTTCT
CCACACCAGCTGTGGACACCAGGGTCTTGGTCCTGCCAATGTGGATCAGCATTCTCCCACCATCGGTGCG
GGAGATGTCCTTCACTCTGATTCTGGCAATTTCGGCAATGCGCAGCAGGGTGTTGTAGGCAATGCCCAGG
AAGGCCAGGTTCCTGATGTCCTGGCATCTGTCAGAGTTCTCCATCAGGGATCTGACTTGGTCAAAGTCAG
TGCGTTCAAAGGCCAGGGCCTGCTTGGCTCTCTCCCCAGCATCCACATTCTCCTTTCTGATTCTCCTCAT
CACCAGGGACACAGCATTGGAGTCAGAAGGGCGAGGCAGGCCAGATCTCCTGTGCAGCATGTTGAGCTGG
CCCAGGTGCTGTTGGATGGTCTTCACAGCCAGGCCTCTGGCTTGCA
